Addgene plasmid #191068: pEY71
Purpose: ceh-9 fluorescent neural reporter driving nuclear mTagBFP2 expression (refer to NeuroPAL paper for expression)
Depositing lab: Oliver Hobert & Eviatar Yemini. Depositing organization: Columbia University. Publication: NeuroPAL: A Multicolor Atlas for Whole-Brain Neuronal Identification in C. elegans. Yemini E, Lin A, Nejatbakhsh A, Varol E, Sun R, Mena GE, Samuel ADT, Paninski L, Venkatachalam V, Hobert O. Cell. 2021 Jan 7;184(1):272-288.e11. doi: 10.1016/j.cell.2020.12.012. Epub 2020 Dec 29. PubMed 33378642.
Backbone
  Vector backbone: pPD95.62
  Vector type: Worm Expression
Growth in bacteria
  Bacterial resistance: Ampicillin, 100 μg/mL
  Growth temperature: 37°C
  Growth strain: DH5alpha
  Copy number: Unknown
Gene/Insert
  Gene/Insert name: ceh-9
  Species: C. elegans (nematode)
  Mutation: None
  Entrez Gene: ceh-9 (a.k.a. CELE_Y65B4BR.9)
  Cloning method: Gibson Cloning
Terms and licenses: Academic/Nonprofit Terms; Industry Terms: Not Available to Industry
How to cite: pEY71 was a gift from Oliver Hobert & Eviatar Yemini (Addgene plasmid # 191068 ; http://n2t.net/addgene:191068 ; RRID:Addgene_191068)
