[The description below was written by a language model from this plasmid's Addgene catalogue record and pLannotate feature annotations shown in this document.]
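Description:
pEY71 is a C. elegans expression plasmid built on the pPD95.62 backbone, one of the Fire-lab style worm reporter vectors. It serves as a transcriptional reporter for the homeobox gene ceh-9. It is propagated in E. coli using a high-copy ColE1/pUC-type origin and selected with ampicillin through the bla (AmpR) gene and its native promoter. Remnants of the pUC lineage are also annotated, including a partial multiple cloning site, the lac promoter and operator, a CAP binding site, and short rop, bom and lacI fragments. These play no role in the worm.

The payload is an mTagBFP2 coding sequence, encoding a fast-maturing monomeric blue fluorescent protein. It is followed closely on the same strand by his-11, the C. elegans histone H2B. This arrangement is consistent with a fluorophore–histone fusion that tethers the blue signal to chromatin, giving the nuclear-localised labelling stated in the record. The catalogue lists ceh-9 as the insert, introduced by Gibson cloning. The feature table does not annotate it, but a stretch of roughly 2.5 kb upstream of mTagBFP2 has no meaningful annotation and is the likely location of the ceh-9 regulatory sequence driving expression. The very short NanoLuc hit in that region is probably a spurious match. The aex-5 fragment downstream of the histone may reflect sequence carried along with a worm 3' UTR region, though the record does not identify the terminator.

The plasmid is one of the reporter components associated with NeuroPAL, a multicolour atlas used to identify neurons across the whole C. elegans nervous system. The specific neurons labelled by the ceh-9 reporter are not listed in the record, which points to the NeuroPAL publication for expression details.
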