Features (pLannotate 1.2.2; 14 found; start..end, strand, type, name):
    152..169     -  misc_feature   MCS (fragment): pUC18/19 multiple cloning site
    868..891     +  CDS            Nluc (fragment): NanoLuc® luciferase human codon-optimized
   3420..4265    +  CDS            mTagBFP2: mTagBFP2 is a basic (constitutively fluorescent) blue fluorescent protein published in 2011, derived from Entacmaea quadricolor. It is reported to be a very rapidly-maturing monomer with very low acid sensitivity.
   4290..4652    +  CDS            his-11: H2B1_CAEEL - Experimental evidence at protein level: Swiss-Prot protein existence level 1. Core component of nucleosome. Nucleosomes wrap and compact DNA into chromatin, limiting DNA accessibility to the cellular machineries which require DNA as a template. Histones thereby play a central role in transcription regulation, DNA repair, DNA replication and chromosomal stability. DNA accessibility is regulated via a complex set of post-translational modifications of histones, also called histone code, and nucleosome remodeling. From Caenorhabditis elegans.
   5262..5414    +  CDS            aex-5 (fragment): AEX5_CAEEL - Also known as kpc-3 From Caenorhabditis elegans.
   5542..5577    +  CDS            rop (fragment): Rop protein, which maintains plasmids at low copy number; rop
   5679..5778    +  misc_feature   bom (fragment): basis of mobility region from pBR322
   5876..5980    +  promoter       AmpR promoter: bla
   5981..6841    +  CDS            AmpR: β-lactamase; bla; confers resistance to ampicillin, carbenicillin, and related antibiotics
   7012..7600    +  rep_origin     ori: high-copy-number ColE1/pMB1/pBR322/pUC origin of replication
   7783..7875    +  CDS            lacI (fragment): lac repressor; lacI; The lac repressor binds to the lac operator to inhibit transcription in E. coli. This inhibition can be relieved by adding lactose or isopropyl-β-D-thiogalactopyranoside (IPTG).
   7888..7909    +  protein_bind   CAP binding site: CAP binding activates transcription in the presence of cAMP. E. coli catabolite activator protein
   7924..7954    +  promoter       lac promoter: promoter for the E. coli lac operon
   7962..7978    +  protein_bind   lac operator: The lac repressor binds to the lac operator to inhibit transcription in E. coli. This inhibition can be relieved by adding lactose or isopropyl-β-D-thiogalactopyranoside (IPTG). lac repressor encoded by lacI
>Addgene plasmid #191068 | pEY71 | addgene full sequence | sequence record 376058 | Addgene NGS Result
TCACACAGGAAACAGCTATGACCATGATTACGCCAAGCTGTAAGTTTAAACATGATCTTACTAACTAACT
ATTCTCATTTAAATTTTCAGAGCTTAAAAATGGCTGAAATCACTCACAACGATGGATACGCTAACAACTT
GGAAATGAAATAAGCTTGCATGCCTGCAGCAACTCCGACTAGATCGCTTTTGAAAAATCTGGGAATTTCC
ATAATTTCAAAATTTGGGAAATTTTAGAGAAGGCGATTTTCTAATAGCGGTAATTTTTCGAGATACATTT
TTTTCTTGATTTTTTTTTGGAATTTTTATTTCCTGAACTTTGGAAGTTTTCGGCCACAAGAGTGTTTTAT
ATTTTGAAAACTCTGTAATTTTTGCGCATCTTACAGTAATTTTAAATTTTTTGTAATTTTGAAAAATTTG
ACTTTTGAAAATCGTTAATTTTGGTTATAAAGAAATTAACAAAGAAATTTTATAGTATTTGGCTTTTTAA
AAATTATATTTTTGAAAGTTTAGCCATTTTTAGAATTTTAAAAATTAAGAAAAATTAAAAAATTAAACTG
AATTTTCATAGAAGAGTTTTCTAACACATAGGCCAGGTAGAGAAAGCCAAAACATGCCATTTTTCCTCCC
AATTTCCACTTTTTCATATACCTTCAAACAATTATAGCCAAAATGAGCACTTTGAGCTGGTGCCAAGTGC
CAGGCGTGAGAATATCACAAGTGTATAATCAAAGCGGAGAACTCTTTATTTTTCAAATGTTTCCTTGGAA
GTATATAATACTCATACGGGTGTGTGTGTTTTAATGTTCAGCATTTTAGGTATTGATAAAATAAGTTCAA
GCTAGAAATTTTCCTTGTTTTCCCAAAAAAAAATTTTTAAGGTGGGGTACCGAAATCTGGGAAATATTTT
TGAATGAATCCTAATTTTCCCCTGATTCCGAGTATCTATGTGAAAAAATTCAAAATTCAAAACAAGTTTG
CCAGATTTTATATTTAAGCTTGAAATCGCCGAATTTCATTTGTATCCCGGTCTCTTTTTTAAATACGCGC
TCAAATAAATTAGCATTGGAGCGCGCTTGCATTGTTTGATTTTTTTTCGTTTTTTTACATTTTTTTCAGA
AAAAAAAAACCGACAAAAATGAATGAAACTGGTTTTAAAAAAATTGAATTCGGCTAAAATAAAAAAAACT
AAACGAAAAAAAGTCAAACGATGCACGCGCGCGCTAATTTATTTGGGCGCGAGTTTGAAAAAAGTGATGC
GAGTACAAATGAAATTTAAAAAAAAAAAATTTTTATGAAAGATTTCAAGCTTAAATATAAATTCAGGAAA
TTTTTTTTGAATTTTTTCACATAGATATTCGGAATCAGGGGAAAATTTAGGGTGAATTAAAAATATTTCC
AAGATTCAAGTTTTTTTGGTTAGACCCTTATTAATTTTTGCGTGCTGACGTCACAATTTTTCTGGAAAAA
TATTCCCGCATTTTTCGTAGATCAAACCGCAATGAGACAGCCTGACACCACGTGTATCGGTTTATTTTTA
AGATACCACATGGAAATTGACAAATTCTCGATTCACCATGACTAAAACTAGAATATTAATAAAATTTTAG
CTATAAGTATTTGTCTGTTGCTTCTCGACAAAGCTGTAGAAAAAGTTTCGAAAAATTGAATTTTTGAATT
TGAATTTTTGATTTTTTTGATCCCAAGTTTTTTTCCAGTTCGTTCCAGTAATAATTATATATATATCTAG
GCAAATAAATCTCCCCTCGCTTGAAATAAAAAAAAATAAACTCAAGACATATCAAATAAGCAATCAACTT
TCATGTCCGCTATATAAGGTCTGAAACATTTATGGAAAAAGTTTGTTTGCCACAAAGATTTATTCGTTGA
CATTTTTTAAGAATGTTCCCAAGATGGAAGTCATGAATTTATACTTTCTTGGAATAATTTTATTACCAAC
TGTTTTCTGATTTTTTTTTGGTTAAAAATGTCCCCCCGTCTCATTTCATTTTCCCGCTAGAATATATTTT
TTCTCCTGCAACCTATAAACTTCCGATAATTGATGATATTTAAATAAAAGTGTTCAGTGATATTACGGAA
AAAATGCAAAAACCTCAAACTTTCCAAAATAACGTACGACTTTTTAAAAGTAAGTAATTTACATTTAACA
TGCGTAGTATTATGTTTCTCTAGTTTTACATTTTCCTCAAGTTCTAATAGGAATATATCAAACTTCAAAA
GAAATTTAGAGCATTTGGGAGCAATTTGGGCTCGGAAAATTTTTTTGGTTTTTTTATTGTATTTTTAAAT
TAAAAAAAAAAGAGCCGTGAAATTGCTCAAAAAAAAAAAGGTTTTTTTGCGTGCGGGTTGCATATCCTCA
TTTTAAAAGTAATTTTTTAGGCTATAAAAATATAAACTTGTGAAAGATATGTTTTTTTCTGGATTTTGTG
AATTTCTGGAAATTTCTCTTTCTTTTTTTTCTACCCTTCCCTCACCCCCGCCTGAGCTTATTCTGAAGCC
AACACCTAAGCCTAAGCCTAAGCCTAAGCGTAAGCCTAAGCCTAAGTCTGAGCATAAGCCTAAGCCTCAG
CCTAAGCCTCAGCCTAAGCCTAAGCCTAAGCCTAAGCCTAGGCCTAAATTTAAGTGTAGCCTTAAGTCTA
GACCTAAGCCTAAGCCTAACAATAAGCTTATACTCAGTAGACATCCTTACAAAATTAATTCGATTTCCAT
GAAAAATTGTAGATCAACCTTGCTGGTCTATTCAAAAGGTTTTTTTCAAATAATTGAGGTTATATTTGAA
AGTCCAAGTATTACAAATTAGCACAATAATATCACATGTGCCTCCGCTACTCCAAAATTTCAATTCAAAT
ATTTAAGTTCAAGAAAAGTATTTAATAGTCAAGTATGAGAAACTCATTCCCTCAATTGCATCAAGTATCA
TCCCTTACCACCAATCCTCCTCTCCCCCTCCTCCTTCTCGAAATCCGGTCTCTTATTCAATTTGCTGGCT
CATGCTCTTTTTGTCATCATCTCAGAACTCACCCATCTTCTTCTTCTTTCCACACCAATTGCGCAATCAT
TGTCGACCACTTTGGCAAATTGTCGTCGTCGTCAACCGTCAAAAGTCCCCCGAGAGTCCAGAATTTCAAT
TATTTGATTGAAGAGAAGGCGGGGACCTCGAGACCTACTGTATAGAGAAGTCTCTCAGAAGTTCTTTTCA
TTCGTGCAAACCCGGGATTGGCCAAAGGACCCAAAGGTATGTTTCGAATGATACTAACATAACATAGAAC
ATTTTCAGGAGGACCCTTGCTTGGAGGGTACCGAGCTCAGAAAAAATGACCGCTCCAAAGAAGAAGCGCA
AGGTTCCAGTCGAGAAGATGACTGCCCCAAAAAAGAAACGTAAGGTCCCGCGGATGTCAGAGCTTATTAA
GGAGAATATGCATATGAAACTGTACATGGAAGGAACCGTGGACAACCATCACTTTAAGTGCACTTCGGAG
GGGGAAGGCAAACCGTACGAGGGCACCCAGACCATGCGAATCAAGGTGGTCGAGGGAGGCCCACTGCCCT
TCGCCTTCGACATTCTGGTAAGTTTAAACATATATATACTAACTAACCCTGATTATTTAAATTTTCAGGC
TACTAGCTTCCTGTACGGCAGCAAGACTTTTATTAATCACACCCAGGGCATCCCGGACTTCTTCAAACAG
TCGTTCCCTGAGGGCTTCACATGGGAGCGTGTGACCACATACGAAGACGGTGGCGTTCTCACCGCTACCC
AGGACACCAGCCTCCAGGACGGTTGCCTCATATATAATGTGGTAAGTTTAAACAGTTCGGTACTAACTAA
CCATACATATTTAAATTTTCAGAAGATCCGGGGAGTAAACTTCACATCCAATGGTCCGGTTATGCAGAAG
AAAACACTCGGCTGGGAGGCCTTCACCGAGACGCTGTATCCGGCTGACGGAGGCCTGGAAGGTCGAAACG
ACATGGCCCTGAAGCTCGTCGGCGGTAGCCATCTCATCGCAAACGCTAAGACCACATATAGATCCAAGAA
ACCGGTAAGTTTAAACATGATTTTACTAACTAACTAATCTGATTTAAATTTTCAGGCTAAGAACCTTAAA
ATGCCGGGAGTCTACTATGTTGACTACAGACTGGAACGGATCAAGGAGGCCAACAACGAGACCTACGTCG
AGCAGCACGAGGTTGCAGTTGCCAGATACTGCGACCTCCCGAGCAAACTGGGTCACAAGCTTAATCCTAG
GATACCGGTGGGTGAAGACCCACCAAAGCCATCTGCCAAGGGAGCCAAGAAGGCCGCCAAGACCGTTACG
AAGCCAAAGGACGGAAAGAAGAGACGTCATGCCCGTAAGGAATCATACTCCGTCTACATCTACCGTGTCC
TCAAGCAAGTTCATCCAGACACTGGAGTTTCCTCCAAAGCCATGTCTATCATGAACTCTTTTGTCAACGA
TGTCTTCGAGCGTATTGCTGCTGAAGCATCCCGTCTTGCTCACTACAACAAGCGTTCCACAATCTCATCC
CGCGAAATTCAGACCGCTGTCCGTCTGATCCTTCCAGGAGAGCTTGCCAAGCACGCCGTGTCTGAGGGAA
CCAAGGCCGTTACCAAGTACACTTCCAGCAAGTAGGAATTCCAACTGAGCGCCGGTCGCTACCATTACCA
ACTTGTCTGGTGTCAAAAATAATAGGGGCCGCTGTCATCAGAGTAAGTTTAAACTGAGTTCTACTAACTA
ACGAGTAATATTTAAATTTTCAGCATCTCGCGCCCGTGCCTCTGACTTCTAAGTCCAATTACTCTTCAAC
ATCCCTACATGCTCTTTCTCCCTGTGCTCCCACCCCCTATTTTTGTTATTATCAAAAAACTTCTCTTAAT
TTCTTTGTTTTTTAGCTTCTTTTAAGTCACCTCTAACAATGAAATTGTGTAGATTCAAAAATAGAATTAA
TTCGTAATAAAAAGTCGAAAAAAATTGTGCTCCCTCCCCCCATTAATAATAATTCTATCCCAAAATCTAC
ACAATGTTCTGTGTACACTTCTTATGTTTTTTACTTCTGATAAATTTTTTTGAAACATCATAGAAAAAAC
CGCACACAAAATACCTTATCATATGTTACGTTTCAGTTTATGACCGCAATTTTTATTTCTTCGCACGTCT
GGGCCTCTCATGACGTCAAATCATGCTCATCGTGAAAAAGTTTTGGAGTATTTTTGGAATTTTTCAATCA
AGTGAAAGTTTATGAAATTAATTTTCCTGCTTTTGCTTTTTGGGGTTTCCCCTATTGTTTGTCAAGATTT
CGAGGACGGCGTTTTTCTTGCTAAAATCACAAGTATTGATGAGCACGATGCAAGAAAGATCGGAAGAAGG
TTTGGGTTTGAGGCTCAGTGGAAGGTGAGTAGAAGTTGATAATTTGAAAGTGGAGTAGTGTCTATGGGGT
TTTTGCCTTAAATGACAGAATACATTCCCAATATACCAAACATAACTGTTTCCTACTAGTCGGCCGTACG
GGCCCTTTCGTCTCGCGCGTTTCGGTGATGACGGTGAAAACCTCTGACACATGCAGCTCCCGGAGACGGT
CACAGCTTGTCTGTAAGCGGATGCCGGGAGCAGACAAGCCCGTCAGGGCGCGTCAGCGGGTGTTGGCGGG
TGTCGGGGCTGGCTTAACTATGCGGCATCAGAGCAGATTGTACTGAGAGTGCACCATATGCGGTGTGAAA
TACCGCACAGATGCGTAAGGAGAAAATACCGCATCAGGCGGCCTTAAGGGCCTCGTGATACGCCTATTTT
TATAGGTTAATGTCATGATAATAATGGTTTCTTAGACGTCAGGTGGCACTTTTCGGGGAAATGTGCGCGG
AACCCCTATTTGTTTATTTTTCTAAATACATTCAAATATGTATCCGCTCATGAGACAATAACCCTGATAA
ATGCTTCAATAATATTGAAAAAGGAAGAGTATGAGTATTCAACATTTCCGTGTCGCCCTTATTCCCTTTT
TTGCGGCATTTTGCCTTCCTGTTTTTGCTCACCCAGAAACGCTGGTGAAAGTAAAAGATGCTGAAGATCA
GTTGGGTGCACGAGTGGGTTACATCGAACTGGATCTCAACAGCGGTAAGATCCTTGAGAGTTTTCGCCCC
GAAGAACGTTTTCCAATGATGAGCACTTTTAAAGTTCTGCTATGTGGCGCGGTATTATCCCGTATTGACG
CCGGGCAAGAGCAACTCGGTCGCCGCATACACTATTCTCAGAATGACTTGGTTGAGTACTCACCAGTCAC
AGAAAAGCATCTTACGGATGGCATGACAGTAAGAGAATTATGCAGTGCTGCCATAACCATGAGTGATAAC
ACTGCGGCCAACTTACTTCTGACAACGATCGGAGGACCGAAGGAGCTAACCGCTTTTTTGCACAACATGG
GGGATCATGTAACTCGCCTTGATCGTTGGGAACCGGAGCTGAATGAAGCCATACCAAACGACGAGCGTGA
CACCACGATGCCTGTAGCAATGGCAACAACGTTGCGCAAACTATTAACTGGCGAACTACTTACTCTAGCT
TCCCGGCAACAATTAATAGACTGGATGGAGGCGGATAAAGTTGCAGGACCACTTCTGCGCTCGGCCCTTC
CGGCTGGCTGGTTTATTGCTGATAAATCTGGAGCCGGTGAGCGTGGGTCTCGCGGTATCATTGCAGCACT
GGGGCCAGATGGTAAGCCCTCCCGTATCGTAGTTATCTACACGACGGGGAGTCAGGCAACTATGGATGAA
CGAAATAGACAGATCGCTGAGATAGGTGCCTCACTGATTAAGCATTGGTAACTGTCAGACCAAGTTTACT
CATATATACTTTAGATTGATTTAAAACTTCATTTTTAATTTAAAAGGATCTAGGTGAAGATCCTTTTTGA
TAATCTCATGACCAAAATCCCTTAACGTGAGTTTTCGTTCCACTGAGCGTCAGACCCCGTAGAAAAGATC
AAAGGATCTTCTTGAGATCCTTTTTTTCTGCGCGTAATCTGCTGCTTGCAAACAAAAAAACCACCGCTAC
CAGCGGTGGTTTGTTTGCCGGATCAAGAGCTACCAACTCTTTTTCCGAAGGTAACTGGCTTCAGCAGAGC
GCAGATACCAAATACTGTTCTTCTAGTGTAGCCGTAGTTAGGCCACCACTTCAAGAACTCTGTAGCACCG
CCTACATACCTCGCTCTGCTAATCCTGTTACCAGTGGCTGCTGCCAGTGGCGATAAGTCGTGTCTTACCG
GGTTGGACTCAAGACGATAGTTACCGGATAAGGCGCAGCGGTCGGGCTGAACGGGGGGTTCGTGCACACA
GCCCAGCTTGGAGCGAACGACCTACACCGAACTGAGATACCTACAGCGTGAGCTATGAGAAAGCGCCACG
CTTCCCGAAGGGAGAAAGGCGGACAGGTATCCGGTAAGCGGCAGGGTCGGAACAGGAGAGCGCACGAGGG
AGCTTCCAGGGGGAAACGCCTGGTATCTTTATAGTCCTGTCGGGTTTCGCCACCTCTGACTTGAGCGTCG
ATTTTTGTGATGCTCGTCAGGGGGGCGGAGCCTATGGAAAAACGCCAGCAACGCGGCCTTTTTACGGTTC
CTGGCCTTTTGCTGGCCTTTTGCTCACATGTTCTTTCCTGCGTTATCCCCTGATTCTGTGGATAACCGTA
TTACCGCCTTTGAGTGAGCTGATACCGCTCGCCGCAGCCGAACGACCGAGCGCAGCGAGTCAGTGAGCGA
GGAAGCGGAAGAGCGCCCAATACGCAAACCGCCTCTCCCCGCGCGTTGGCCGATTCATTAATGCAGCTGG
CACGACAGGTTTCCCGACTGGAAAGCGGGCAGTGAGCGCAACGCAATTAATGTGAGTTAGCTCACTCATT
AGGCACCCCAGGCTTTACACTTTATGCTTCCGGCTCGTATGTTGTGTGGAATTGTGAGCGGATAACAATT
